>Addgene plasmid #44832 | pUASP dsRed Rab27 WT | addgene partial sequence | sequence record 62850 | dsRed1-C 5'-AGCTGGACATCACCTCCCACAACG-3'
CATCGTGGAGCAGTACGAGCGCACCGAGGGCCGCCACCACCTGTTCCTGAGATCTCGAGCTCAAGCTTCG
AATTCTGCAGTCGACGGTACCGCGGGCCCGGGATCATCAACAAGTTTGTACAAAAAAGCAGGCTTAATGA
CGGGCGCCAACATCGACTACGATTACCTGCTCAAGTTCCTCGTCCTGGGCGACTCCGGCGTGGGAAAGAC
CTGCCTCCTCTACCAGTACACGGATGGCCGGTTCCACACCCAGTTCATCTCCACTGTGGGCATCGACTTC
CGCGAAAAGCGGCTGCTGTACAACTCCCGCGGACGCCGCCACCGCATCCACCTGCAGATCTGGGACACCG
CCGGACAGGAGCGCTTCCGTTCACTAACCACGGCGTTTTACCGCGACGCCATGGGTTTCCTGCTCATCTT
CGACCTGACCAGCGAGAAGAGCTTCCTGGAGACGGCCAACTGGCTGTCGCAGCTGCGGACGCACGCCTAC
TCCGAGGACCCCGACGTGGTCCTCTGCGGCAACAAGTGCGACCTGCTGCAGCTGCGCGTGGTGAGTCGCG
ACCAGGTGGCGGCCCTCTGCCGACGCTACCGGCTGCCGTACATCGAGACGAGCGCCTGCACCGGCGCCAA
CGTCAAGGAGGCCGTGGAGCTGCTGGTTGGCCGGGTCATGGAGCGGATCGAGAACGCGGCCTGCAACCGC
GAGTTCTCCCTGCTACTGACCCAGTCGCGATGCCTGCCGAACATCGCCTACGGTCAGCCGGAGGACCTGG
TGCGCCTCCACGATCGGCGAGAGGAGCCCTGCTCGCGGCGCAACTGCCGCAACTGTTAGAACCAGCTTTC
TTGTACAAAGTGGTTGATGATCCTCTAGAGTCGACCTCGAACGTTAACGTTAACGTAACGTTAACTCGAG
GAGCTTGATAACATTATACCTAAACCCATGGTCAAGA
