[The description below was written by a language model from this plasmid's Addgene catalogue record.]
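Description:
pUASP dsRed Rab27 WT is a Drosophila expression plasmid built on the pUASP backbone (about 9.9 kb without the insert), a vector type used for GAL4-dependent transgene expression in flies. In bacteria it is selected with ampicillin. The copy number is listed as unknown, and no feature table is provided, so the origin of replication and any fly transformation marker or transposon ends are not documented in the record. By general knowledge, UASp-type vectors place GAL4-responsive upstream activating sequences ahead of a promoter that works in the germline as well as somatic tissues, so the transgene stays silent until it is crossed to a GAL4 driver line. The precise regulatory elements in this plasmid are not itemised here.

The insert is the wild-type coding sequence of Drosophila melanogaster Rab27 (CG14791), a member of the Rab family of small GTPases that regulate membrane trafficking. It was introduced by Gateway recombination, so attachment-site remnants would be expected to flank the gene. The backbone supplies a dsRed red fluorescent protein fused to the N terminus of Rab27. This placement leaves the Rab C terminus free, which is generally the site of the prenylation needed for membrane association.

The construct appears to belong to a systematic collection of tagged Drosophila Rab proteins. The "WT" label distinguishes it from mutant forms that such sets commonly include, although the record does not describe any. Its likely use is to generate transgenic flies or transfected cells in which GAL4-driven, fluorescently labelled Rab27 can be followed by microscopy to study its subcellular localisation and its role in vesicle transport in chosen tissues.
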