Addgene plasmid #44832: pUASP dsRed Rab27 WT
Depositing lab: Matthew Scott. Depositing organization: Stanford University. Publication: Thirty-one flavors of Drosophila rab proteins. Zhang J, Schulze KL, Hiesinger PR, Suyama K, Wang S, Fish M, Acar M, Hoskins RA, Bellen HJ, Scott MP. Genetics. 2007 Jun;176(2):1307-22. Epub 2007 Apr 3. 10.1534/genetics.106.066761 PubMed 17409086.
Backbone
  Vector backbone: pUASP
  Backbone size w/o insert (bp): 9939
  Vector type: Insect Expression ; Drosophila
Growth in bacteria
  Bacterial resistance: Ampicillin, 100 μg/mL
  Growth temperature: 37°C
  Growth strain: DH5alpha
  Copy number: Unknown
Gene/Insert
  Gene/Insert name: Rab27
  Species: D. melanogaster (fly)
  Entrez Gene: Rab27 (a.k.a. Dmel_CG14791, AAF45634, AAF45635, CG14791, DmRab27, Dmel\CG14791, EG:80H7.4, dm-Rab27, rab27)
  Tag / fusion protein: dsRed (N terminal on backbone)
  Cloning method: Gateway Cloning
  Sequencing primers: 5′ dsRed1-C; 3′ pUASp-3
Terms and licenses: Academic/Nonprofit Terms; Industry Terms: Not Available to Industry
How to cite: pUASP dsRed Rab27 WT was a gift from Matthew Scott (Addgene plasmid # 44832 ; http://n2t.net/addgene:44832 ; RRID:Addgene_44832)
